>Addgene plasmid #57740 | Dendra2-SSTR3-N-17 | depositor partial sequence | sequence record 88894 | insert sequence
GTGACGTCAGATCCGCTAGCGCTACCGGACTCAGATCTCGAGACCGCCATGGCCACTGTTACCTATCCTT
CATCTGAGCCTACGACCTTGGACCCTGGGAACGCATCCTCGACCTGGCCCCTGGATACCACCCTGGGGAA
CACATCCGCTGGCGCTAGCCTGACAGGCCTGGCTGTCAGTGGCATCTTGATCTCTCTGGTGTACCTGGTG
GTGTGCGTGGTGGGTTTGCTGGGCAACTCGCTGGTGATCTACGTGGTCCTGCGGCACACGTCCAGCCCAT
CAGTGACCAGTGTCTATATCCTCAACCTGGCTCTGGCTGATGAGCTCTTCATGCTAGGGCTACCCTTCCT
GGCTGCTCAGAACGCCCTGTCCTACTGGCCCTTCGGATCTCTCATGTGCCGTCTGGTCATGGCCGTGGAT
GGCATCAACCAGTTCACCAGCATCTTCTGCCTCACCGTCATGAGTGTGGACCGCTATCTGGCTGTGGTGC
ACCCCACACGCTCAGCCCGCTGGCGCACGGCACCAGTGGCTCGCACGGTCAGTGCAGCTGTCTGGGTGGC
CTCGGCTGTGGTGGTGCTGCCTGTGGTTGTGTTCTCAGGAGTGCCCCGGGGCATGAGCACGTGCCACATG
CAGTGGCCAGAGCCAGCGGCTGCCTGGCGAACAGCCTTCATCATCTACACGGCCGCACTGGGCTTCTTTG
GGCCCCTGCTGGTCATCTGCTTGTGCTACTTGCTCATTGTGGTAAAGGTGCGGTCGACCACCCGGCGGGT
GCGGGCGCCCTCGTGTCAGTGGGTACAGGCACCCGCATGCCAGCGGCGACGCCGCTCTGAGCGCAGGGTC
ACACGCATGGTGGTGGCCGTGGTGGCACTCTTCGTCCTCTGCTGGATGCCTTTCTATCTGCTCAACATCG
TCAATGTGGTGTGCCCGCTGCCGGAGGAGCCCGCCTTCTTCGGCCTCTACTTCCTGGTGGTGGCGCTGCC
CTACGCCAACAGCTGCGCAAACCCCATCCTCTACGGCTTCCTCTCCTACCGCTTCAAGCAGGGCTTTCGC
AGGATCCTGCTAAGACCATCACGTCGCATTCGGAGCCAGGAGCCAGGGTCGGGACCTCCAGAGAAGACTG
AAGAGGAGGAGGATGAAGAAGAAGAAGAGAGAAGGGAAGAGGAGGAGCGGAGGATGCAGAGAGGGCAGGA
GATGAACGGGAGGCTCAGTCAGATCGCACAGGCTGGCACTAGTGGACAACAGCCACGGCCCTGCACAGGG
ACTGCTAAGGAGCAGCAGCTTCTGCCCCAGGAGGCCACAGCTGGGGACAAGGCCAGCACACTGAGCCATC
TGGGAATTCTGCAGTCGACGGTACCGCGGGCCCGGGATCCACCGGTCGCCACCATGAACACCCCGGGAAT
TAACCTGATCAAGGAGGACATGCGCGTGAAGGTGCACATGGAGGGCAACGTGAACGGCCACGCCTTCGTG
ATCGAGGGCGAGGGCAAGGGCAAGCCCTACGAGGGCACCCAGACCGCCAACCTGACCGTGAAGGAGGGCG
CCCCCCTGCCCTTCAGCTACGACATCCTGACCACCGCCGTGCACTACGGCAACCGGGTGTTCACCAAGTA
CCCCGAGGACATCCCCGACTACTTCAAGCAGAGCTTCCCCGAGGGCTACAGCTGGGAGCGCACCATGACC
TTCGAGGACAAGGGCATCTGCACCATCCGCAGCGACATCAGCCTGGAGGGCGACTGCTTCTTCCAGAACG
TGCGCTTCAAGGGCACCAACTTCCCCCCCAACGGCCCCGTGATGCAGAAGAAGACCCTGAAGTGGGAGCC
CAGCACCGAGAAGCTGCACGTGCGCGACGGCCTGCTGGTGGGCAACATCAACATGGCCCTGCTGCTGGAG
GGCGGCGGCCACTACCTGTGCGACTTCAAGACCACCTACAAGGCCAAGAAGGTGGTGCAGCTGCCCGACG
CCCACTTCGTGGACCACCGCATCGAGATCCTGGGCAACGACAGCGACTACAACAAGGTGAAGCTGTACGA
GCACGCCGTGGCCCGCTACAGCCCCCTGCCCAGCCAGGTGTGGTAAGCGGCCGCGACTCTAGATCATAAT
CAGCCATACCACATT
