>Addgene plasmid #57740 | Dendra2-SSTR3-N-17 | addgene partial sequence | sequence record 130443 | Mombaerts-mRFPup 5'-GTGGCCGTTCACGGAGCCCTCCATG-3'
AGGTTAATTCCCGGGGTGTTCATGGTGGCGACCGGTGGATCCCGGGCCCGCGGTACCGTCGACTGCAGAA
TTCCCAGATGGCTCAGTGTGCTGGCCTTGTCCCCAGCTGTGGCCTCCTGGGGCAGAAGCTGCTGCTCCTT
AGCAGTCCCTGTGCAGGGCCGTGGCTGTTGTCCACTAGTGCCAGCCTGTGCGATCTGACTGAGCCTCCCG
TTCATCTCCTGCCCTCTCTGCATCCTCCGCTCCTCCTCTTCCCTTCTCTCTTCTTCTTCTTCATCCTCCT
CCTCTTCAGTCTTCTCTGGAGGTCCCGACCCTGGCTCCTGGCTCCGAATGCGACGTGATGGTCTTAGCAG
GATCCTGCGAAAGCCCTGCTTGAAGCGGTAGGAGAGGAAGCCGTAGAGGATGGGGTTTGCGCAGCTGTTG
GCGTAGGGCAGCGCCACCACCAGGAAGTAGAGGCCGAAGAAGGCGGGCTCCTCCGGCAGCGGGCACACCA
CATTGACGATGTTGAGCAGATAGAAAGGCATCCAGCAGAGGACGAAGAGTGCCACCACGGCCACCACCAT
GCGTGTGACCCTGCGCTCAGAGCGGCGTCGCCGCTGGCATGCGGGTGCCTGTACCCACTGACACGAGGGC
GCCCGCACCCGCCGGGTGGTCGACCGCACCTTTACCACAATGAGCAAGTAGCACAAGCAGATGACCAGCA
GGGGCCCAAAGAAGCCCAGTGCGGCCGTGTAGATGATGAAGGCTGTTCGCCAGGCAGCCGCTGGCTCTGG
CCACTGCATGTGGCACGTGCTCATGCCCCGGGGCACTCCTGAGAACACAACCACAGGCAGCACCACCACA
GCCGAGGCCACCCAGACAGCTGCAC
