[The description below was written by a language model from this plasmid's Addgene catalogue record.]
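Description:
Dendra2-SSTR3-N-17 is a mammalian expression plasmid built on the Dendra2-N1 backbone (about 4.75 kb without the insert), designed to produce a fluorescently labelled marker of the primary cilium. It is maintained in E. coli as a high-copy plasmid under kanamycin selection, and it carries a neomycin resistance marker so that transfected mammalian cells can be selected with G418. The record gives no feature table, so the replication origins and polyadenylation elements are not itemised, although the listed SV40 polyA reverse sequencing primer suggests that an SV40 polyadenylation signal follows the coding region.

The payload is the mouse somatostatin receptor 3 (Sstr3) coding sequence, expressed from the CMV promoter and fused in frame at its C terminus to Dendra2, which is supplied by the backbone. SSTR3 is a G protein-coupled receptor that concentrates in the ciliary membrane, so the fusion directs the fluorescent protein to the cilium, the localization stated in the record. Dendra2 is a green-to-red photoconvertible fluorescent protein. The two recorded spectral pairs correspond to its unconverted green state (excitation 490 nm, emission 507 nm) and its photoconverted red state (excitation 553 nm, emission 573 nm). This makes the construct suited to live-cell imaging of cilia and to experiments in which a subset of the labelled receptor is photoconverted and then tracked over time.

Two sequence deviations are noted: the SSTR3 insert carries an A270V substitution, and repository sequencing found one extra amino acid, a valine insertion, in the linker between the receptor and Dendra2. The cloning method is not recorded.
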