Addgene plasmid #57740: Dendra2-SSTR3-N-17
Purpose: Localization: Cilium, Excitation: 490 / 553, Emission: 507 / 573
Depositing lab: Michael Davidson. Depositing organization: Florida State University, Tallahassee.
Backbone
  Vector backbone: Dendra2-N1
  Backbone size w/o insert (bp): 4750
  Vector type: Mammalian Expression
  Selectable markers: Neomycin (select with G418)
Growth in bacteria
  Bacterial resistance: Kanamycin, 50 μg/mL
  Growth temperature: 37°C
  Growth strain: DH5alpha
  Copy number: High Copy
Gene/Insert
  Gene/Insert name: SSTR3 (alt name: NM_009218.3)
  Species: M. musculus (mouse)
  Mutation: A270V in SSTR3
  Entrez Gene: Sstr3 (a.k.a. Smstr-3, Smstr3, sst3)
  Promoter: CMV
  Tag / fusion protein: Dendra2 (C terminal on backbone)
  Cloning method: Unknown
  Sequencing primers: 5′ CMV-F; 3′ SV40pA-R
Terms and licenses: Academic/Nonprofit Terms; Industry Terms
Depositor comments: . Excitation = 490 / 553; Emission = 507 / 573 ; Addgene sequencing results find 1 extra amino acid in linker region (V442ins)
How to cite: Dendra2-SSTR3-N-17 was a gift from Michael Davidson (Addgene plasmid # 57740 ; http://n2t.net/addgene:57740 ; RRID:Addgene_57740)
